>Addgene plasmid #33057 | pCMV-Flag-YAP-S94/F95A | addgene partial sequence | sequence record 43056 | CMV-F
GTGAACCGTCAGAATTGATCTACCATGGACTACAAAGACGATGACGACAAGCTTGCGGCCGCGAATTCAA
GCTTAGCCACCATGGACTACAAAGACGATGACGATAAAGCAAGGCTCGAATCGGTACCTAAGGATCCCGG
GCAGCAGCCGCCGCCTCAACCGGCCCCCCAGGGCCAAGGGCAGCCGCCTTCGCAGCCCCCGCAGGGGCAG
GGCCCGCCGTCCGGACCCGGGCAACCGGCACCCGCGGCGACCCAGGCGGCGCCGCAGGCACCCCCCGCCG
GGCATCAGATCGTGCACGTCCGCGGGGACTCGGAGACCGACCTGGAGGCGCTCTTCAACGCCGTCATGAA
CCCCAAGACGGCCAACGTGCCCCAGACCGTGCCCATGAGGCTCCGGAAGCTGCCCGACGCCGCCTTCAAG
CCGCCGGAGCCCAAATCCCACTCCCGACAGGCCAGTACTGATGCAGGCACTGCAGGAGCCCTGACTCCAC
AGCATGTTCGAGCTCATTCCTCTCCAGCTTCTCTGCAGTTGGGAGCTGTTTCTCCTGGGACACTGACCCC
CACTGGAGTAGTCTCTGGCCCAGCAGCTACACCCACAGCTCAGCATCTTCGACAGTCTTCTTTTGAGATA
CCTGATGATGTACCTCTGCCAGCAGGTTGGGAGATGGCAAAGACATCTTCTGGTCAGAGATACTTCTTAA
ATCACATCGATCAGACAACAACATGG
