[The description below was written by a language model from this plasmid's Addgene catalogue record.]
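Description:
pCMV-Flag-YAP-S94/F95A is a mammalian expression plasmid built on a pCMV backbone of about 4.5 kb (excluding the insert) and carrying human YAP (YAP1) with an N-terminal Flag epitope tag. It is propagated in standard E. coli cloning strains under ampicillin selection. The copy number is recorded as unknown, and the record does not describe the origin of replication or any mammalian selection marker. No feature table is provided, so the promoter is not explicitly listed. The backbone name implies that expression is driven by the cytomegalovirus immediate-early promoter, a strong constitutive element commonly used for transient overexpression in transfected mammalian cells.

The insert carries two adjacent alanine substitutions, S94A and F95A. The associated publication concerns the structure of the YAP–TEAD complex, which suggests that these residues were mutated to probe the interface through which YAP, a transcriptional co-activator and downstream effector of the Hippo pathway, binds TEAD family transcription factors. The record itself does not state the functional consequence of the mutations. The Flag tag allows the mutant protein to be detected by immunoblotting or immunofluorescence and recovered by immunoprecipitation without a YAP-specific antibody. This makes the construct suited to co-immunoprecipitation and reporter experiments that compare mutant and wild-type YAP. Typical use would be as a point-mutant counterpart to wild-type Flag-YAP in studies of TEAD-dependent YAP activity. The record does not state which YAP isoform was cloned or the size of the insert.
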