Addgene plasmid #33057: pCMV-Flag-YAP-S94/F95A
Depositing lab: Kunliang Guan. Depositing organization: University of California, San Diego (UCSD). Publication: Structural insights into the YAP and TEAD complex. Li Z, Zhao B, Wang P, Chen F, Dong Z, Yang H, Guan KL, Xu Y. Genes Dev. 2010 Feb 1;24(3):235-40. 10.1101/gad.1865810 PubMed 20123905.
Backbone
  Vector backbone: PCMV
  Backbone size w/o insert (bp): 4500
  Vector type: Mammalian Expression
Growth in bacteria
  Bacterial resistance: Ampicillin, 100 μg/mL
  Growth temperature: 37°C
  Growth strain: DH5alpha
  Copy number: Unknown
Gene/Insert
  Gene/Insert name: YAP
  Species: H. sapiens (human)
  Mutation: S94A, F95A
  Entrez Gene: YAP1 (a.k.a. COB1, YAP, YAP-1, YAP2, YAP65, YKI)
  Tag / fusion protein: Flag (N terminal on insert)
Terms and licenses: Academic/Nonprofit Terms; Industry Terms: Not Available to Industry
How to cite: pCMV-Flag-YAP-S94/F95A was a gift from Kunliang Guan (Addgene plasmid # 33057 ; http://n2t.net/addgene:33057 ; RRID:Addgene_33057)
